Addgene plasmid #199642: pLX317-VRK2-K168E
Purpose: Expresses kinase-inactive VRK2 (K168E)
Depositing lab: William Hahn. Depositing organization: Dana-Farber Cancer Institute. Publication: VRK1 as a synthetic lethal target in VRK2 promoter-methylated cancers of the nervous system. So J, Mabe NW, Englinger B, Chow KH, Moyer SM, Yerrum S, Trissal MC, Marques JG, Kwon JJ, Shim B, Pal S, Panditharatna E, Quinn T, Schaefer DA, Jeong D, Mayhew DL, Hwang J, Beroukhim R, Ligon KL, Stegmaier K, Filbin MG, Hahn WC. JCI Insight. 2022 Oct 10;7(19):e158755. doi: 10.1172/jci.insight.158755. PubMed 36040810.
Backbone
  Vector backbone: pLX317
  Vector type: Lentiviral
  Selectable markers: Puromycin
Growth in bacteria
  Bacterial resistance: Ampicillin, 100 μg/mL
  Growth temperature: 30°C
  Growth strain: NEB Stable
  Copy number: High Copy
Gene/Insert
  Gene/Insert name: VRK2
  Species: H. sapiens (human)
  Mutation: K168E
  Entrez Gene: VRK2
  Cloning method: Gateway Cloning
Terms and licenses: Academic/Nonprofit Terms; Industry Terms: Not Available to Industry
How to cite: pLX317-VRK2-K168E was a gift from William Hahn (Addgene plasmid # 199642 ; http://n2t.net/addgene:199642 ; RRID:Addgene_199642)
