[The description below was written by a language model from this plasmid's Addgene catalogue record and pLannotate feature annotations shown in this document.]
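Description:
pLX317-VRK2-K168E is a lentiviral expression plasmid built on the pLX317 backbone that delivers a kinase-inactive form of human VRK2 (vaccinia-related kinase 2) carrying the K168E substitution. The open reading frame was introduced by Gateway cloning and sits between attB1 and attB2 recombination sites, downstream of the strong constitutive human EF-1α promoter. A V5 epitope tag lies immediately after attB2, positioned to act as a C-terminal tag for detection, although the record does not explicitly confirm that the insert reads through into it. A WPRE follows the cassette to enhance transcript stability and expression.

The viral architecture is that of a third-generation, self-inactivating vector. An RSV promoter drives a truncated HIV-1 5' LTR, followed by the Ψ packaging signal, a gag fragment, the Rev response element for Rev-dependent nuclear export of the genomic RNA, and a cPPT/CTS. The 3' LTR has a ΔU3 deletion that disables LTR promoter activity after integration. Within the proviral region, upstream of the EF-1α cassette, an SV40 early promoter drives puromycin N-acetyltransferase, allowing selection of transduced mammalian cells with puromycin. In bacteria the plasmid is maintained through a high-copy pUC-type origin and ampicillin resistance (β-lactamase). An f1 origin, lac regulatory remnants, T7 and T3 promoters, and an SV40 poly(A) signal and origin are also present in the backbone.

The construct is intended for stable expression of catalytically dead VRK2, and the associated work concerns VRK1 as a synthetic lethal target in nervous system cancers with VRK2 promoter methylation. This suggests use as a kinase-dead comparator to wild-type VRK2, though the record does not say so directly.
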