Features (pLannotate 1.2.2; 33 found; start..end, strand, type, name):
     11..77      +  CDS            small t antigen (fragment): SV40 (simian virus 40) small t antigen
     84..1262    +  promoter       EF-1α promoter: strong constitutive promoter for human elongation factor EF-1α
   1283..1303    +  protein_bind   attB1: mutant version of attB; core recombination site for the Gateway® BP reaction BP Clonase™
   1309..2832    +  CDS            VRK2: VRK2_HUMAN - Experimental evidence at protein level: Swiss-Prot protein existence level 1. Isoform 2 phosphorylates 'Thr-18' of p53/TP53, as well as histone H3. Reduces p53/TP53 ubiquitination by MDM2, promotes p53/TP53 acetylation by EP300 and thereby increases p53/TP53 stability and activity. From Homo sapiens (Human).
   2837..2861    -  protein_bind   attB2: mutant version of attB; recombination site for the Gateway® BP reaction BP Clonase™
   2869..2910    +  CDS            V5 tag: epitope tag from simian virus 5
   2961..3549    +  misc_feature   WPRE: woodchuck hepatitis virus posttranscriptional regulatory element
   3600..3619    +  misc_feature   cPPT/CTS (fragment): central polypurine tract and central termination sequence of HIV-1
   3621..3854    +  LTR            3' LTR (ΔU3): self-inactivating 3' long terminal repeat (LTR) from HIV-1
   3932..4053    +  polyA_signal   SV40 poly(A) signal: SV40 polyadenylation signal
   4093..4228    +  rep_origin     SV40 ori: SV40 origin of replication
   4249..4267    -  promoter       T7 promoter: promoter for bacteriophage T7 RNA polymerase
   4275..4430    +  CDS            lacZα (fragment): LacZα fragment of β-galactosidase; lacZ fragment
   4435..4863    +  rep_origin     f1 ori (sequence partly withheld): f1 bacteriophage origin of replication; arrow indicates direction of (+) strand synthesis
   4916..5020    +  promoter       AmpR promoter: bla
   5021..5881    +  CDS            AmpR: β-lactamase; bla; confers resistance to ampicillin, carbenicillin, and related antibiotics
   6052..6640    +  rep_origin     ori: high-copy-number ColE1/pMB1/pBR322/pUC origin of replication
   6823..6915    +  CDS            lacI (fragment): lac repressor; lacI; The lac repressor binds to the lac operator to inhibit transcription in E. coli. This inhibition can be relieved by adding lactose or isopropyl-β-D-thiogalactopyranoside (IPTG).
   6928..6949    +  protein_bind   CAP binding site: CAP binding activates transcription in the presence of cAMP. E. coli catabolite activator protein
   6964..6994    +  promoter       lac promoter: promoter for the E. coli lac operon
   7002..7018    +  protein_bind   lac operator: The lac repressor binds to the lac operator to inhibit transcription in E. coli. This inhibition can be relieved by adding lactose or isopropyl-β-D-thiogalactopyranoside (IPTG). lac repressor encoded by lacI
   7063..7081    +  promoter       T3 promoter: promoter for bacteriophage T3 RNA polymerase
   7109..7335    +  promoter       RSV promoter: Rous sarcoma virus enhancer/promoter
   7336..7516    +  LTR            5' LTR (truncated): truncated 5' long terminal repeat (LTR) from HIV-1
   7563..7688    +  misc_feature   HIV-1 Ψ: packaging signal of human immunodeficiency virus type 1
   7672..8035    +  CDS            HIV-1 gag (fragment): gag protein from human immunodeficiency virus 1; gag
   8181..8414    +  misc_feature   RRE: The Rev response element (RRE) of HIV-1 allows for Rev-dependent mRNA export from the nucleus to the cytoplasm.
   8791..8817    +  CDS            Rev (fragment): human immunodeficiency virus 1 (HIV-1) Rev protein; rev; enhances nuclear export of unspliced and incompletely spliced viral mRNAs
   8824..8847    +  promoter       SV40 promoter (fragment): SV40 early promoter
   8848..8919    +  promoter       SV40 promoter (fragment): SV40 enhancer and early promoter
   8943..9078    +  rep_origin     SV40 ori: SV40 origin of replication
   9124..9720    +  CDS            PuroR (fragment): puromycin N-acetyltransferase; pac from Streptomyces; confers resistance to puromycin
   9769..9886    +  misc_feature   cPPT/CTS: central polypurine tract and central termination sequence of HIV-1
>Addgene plasmid #199642 | pLX317-VRK2-K168E | addgene full sequence | sequence record 394148 | Addgene NGS Result
AGGTGCAAAGATGGATAAAGTTTTAAACAGAGAGGAATCTTTGCAGCTAATGGACCTTCTAGGTCTTGAA
AGGAGTGGGAATTGGCTCCGGTGCCCGTCAGTGGGCAGAGCGCACATCGCCCACAGTCCCCGAGAAGTTG
GGGGGAGGGGTCGGCAATTGAACCGGTGCCTAGAGAAGGTGGCGCGGGGTAAACTGGGAAAGTGATGTCG
TGTACTGGCTCCGCCTTTTTCCCGAGGGTGGGGGAGAACCGTATATAAGTGCAGTAGTCGCCGTGAACGT
TCTTTTTCGCAACGGGTTTGCCGCCAGAACACAGGTAAGTGCCGTGTGTGGTTCCCGCGGGCCTGGCCTC
TTTACGGGTTATGGCCCTTGCGTGCCTTGAATTACTTCCACCTGGCTGCAGTACGTGATTCTTGATCCCG
AGCTTCGGGTTGGAAGTGGGTGGGAGAGTTCGAGGCCTTGCGCTTAAGGAGCCCCTTCGCCTCGTGCTTG
AGTTGAGGCCTGGCCTGGGCGCTGGGGCCGCCGCGTGCGAATCTGGTGGCACCTTCGCGCCTGTCTCGCT
GCTTTCGATAAGTCTCTAGCCATTTAAAATTTTTGATGACCTGCTGCGACGCTTTTTTTCTGGCAAGATA
GTCTTGTAAATGCGGGCCAAGATCTGCACACTGGTATTTCGGTTTTTGGGGCCGCGGGCGGCGACGGGGC
CCGTGCGTCCCAGCGCACATGTTCGGCGAGGCGGGGCCTGCGAGCGCGGCCACCGAGAATCGGACGGGGG
TAGTCTCAAGCTGGCCGGCCTGCTCTGGTGCCTGGCCTCGCGCCGCCGTGTATCGCCCCGCCCTGGGCGG
CAAGGCTGGCCCGGTCGGCACCAGTTGCGTGAGCGGAAAGATGGCCGCTTCCCGGCCCTGCTGCAGGGAG
CTCAAAATGGAGGACGCGGCGCTCGGGAGAGCGGGCGGGTGAGTCACCCACACAAAGGAAAAGGGCCTTT
CCGTCCTCAGCCGTCGCTTCATGTGACTCCACGGAGTACCGGGCGCCGTCCAGGCACCTCGATTAGTTCT
CGAGCTTTTGGAGTACGTCGTCTTTAGGTTGGGGGGAGGGGTTTTATGCGATGGAGTTTCCCCACACTGA
GTGGGTGGAGACTGAAGTTAGGCCAGCTTGGCACTTGATGTAATTCTCCTTGGAATTTGCCCTTTTTGAG
TTTGGATCTTGGTTCATTCTCAAGCCTCAGACAGTGGTTCAAAGTTTTTTTCTTCCATTTCAGGTGTCGT
GAGGCTAGCATCGATTGATCAACAAGTTTGTACAAAAAAGCAGGCACCATGCCACCAAAAAGAAATGAAA
AATACAAACTTCCTATTCCATTTCCAGAAGGCAAGGTTCTGGATGATATGGAAGGCAATCAGTGGGTACT
GGGCAAGAAGATTGGCTCTGGAGGATTTGGATTGATATATTTAGCTTTCCCCACAAATAAACCAGAGAAA
GATGCAAGACATGTAGTAAAAGTGGAATATCAAGAAAATGGCCCGTTATTTTCAGAACTTAAATTTTATC
AGAGAGTTGCAAAAAAAGACTGTATCAAAAAGTGGATAGAACGCAAACAACTTGATTATTTAGGAATTCC
TCTGTTTTATGGATCTGGTCTGACTGAATTCAAGGGAAGAAGTTACAGATTTATGGTAATGGAAAGACTA
GGAATAGATTTACAGAAGATCTCAGGCCAGAATGGTACCTTTAAAAAGTCAACTGTCCTGCAATTAGGTA
TCCGAATGTTGGATGTACTGGAATATATACATGAAAATGAATATGTTCATGGTGATATAGAAGCAGCAAA
TCTACTTTTGGGTTACAAAAATCCAGACCAGGTTTATCTTGCAGATTATGGACTTTCCTACAGATATTGT
CCCAATGGGAACCACAAACAGTATCAGGAAAATCCTAGAAAAGGCCATAATGGGACAATAGAGTTTACCA
GCTTGGATGCCCACAAGGGAGTAGCCTTGTCCAGACGAAGTGACGTTGAGATCCTCGGCTACTGCATGCT
GCGGTGGTTGTGTGGGAAACTTCCCTGGGAACAGAACCTGAAGGACCCTGTGGCTGTGCAGACTGCTAAA
ACAAATCTGTTGGACGAGCTCCCCCAGTCAGTGCTTAAATGGGCTCCTTCTGGAAGCAGTTGCTGTGAAA
TAGCCCAATTTTTGGTATGTGCTCATAGTTTAGCATATGATGAAAAGCCAAACTATCAAGCCCTCAAGAA
AATTTTGAACCCTCATGGAATACCTTTAGGACCACTGGACTTTTCCACAAAAGGACAGAGTATAAATGTC
CATACTCCAAACAGTCAAAAAGTTGATTCACAAAAGGCTGCAACAAAGCAAGTCAACAAGGCACACAATA
GGTTAATCGAAAAAAAAGTCCACAGTGAGAGAAGCGCTGAGTCCTGTGCAACATGGAAAGTGCAGAAAGA
GGAGAAACTGATTGGATTGATGAACAATGAAGCAGCTCAGGAAAGCACAAGGAGAAGACAGAAATATCAA
GAGTCTCAAGAACCTTTGAATGAAGTAAACAGTTTCCCACAAAAAATCAGCTATACACAATTCCCAAACT
CATTTTATGAGCCTCATCAAGATTTTACCAGTCCAGATATATTCAAGAAGTCAAGATCTCCATCTTGGTA
TAAATACACTTCCACAGTCAGCACGGGGATCACAGACTTAGAAAGTTCAACTGGACTTTGGCCTACAATT
TCCCAGTTTACTCTTAGTGAAGAGACAAACGCAGATGTTTATTATTATCGCATCATCATACCTGTCCTTT
TGATGTTAGTATTTCTTGCTTTATTTTTTCTCTGAGACCCAGCTTTCTTGTACAAAGTGGTTGATATCGG
TAAGCCTATCCCTAACCCTCTCCTCGGTCTCGATTCTACGTAGTAATGAACTAGTACCGGTTAAGTCGAC
AATCAACGCGTTAAGTCGACAATCAACCTCTGGATTACAAAATTTGTGAAAGATTGACTGGTATTCTTAA
CTATGTTGCTCCTTTTACGCTATGTGGATACGCTGCTTTAATGCCTTTGTATCATGCTATTGCTTCCCGT
ATGGCTTTCATTTTCTCCTCCTTGTATAAATCCTGGTTGCTGTCTCTTTATGAGGAGTTGTGGCCCGTTG
TCAGGCAACGTGGCGTGGTGTGCACTGTGTTTGCTGACGCAACCCCCACTGGTTGGGGCATTGCCACCAC
CTGTCAGCTCCTTTCCGGGACTTTCGCTTTCCCCCTCCCTATTGCCACGGCGGAACTCATCGCCGCCTGC
CTTGCCCGCTGCTGGACAGGGGCTCGGCTGTTGGGCACTGACAATTCCGTGGTGTTGTCGGGGAAATCAT
CGTCCTTTCCTTGGCTGCTCGCCTGTGTTGCCACCTGGATTCTGCGCGGGACGTCCTTCTGCTACGTCCC
TTCGGCCCTCAATCCAGCGGACCTTCCTTCCCGCGGCCTGCTGCCGGCTCTGCGGCCTCTTCCGCGTCTT
CGCCTTCGCCCTCAGACGAGTCGGATCTCCCTTTGGGCCGCCTCCCCGCGTCGACTTTAAGACCAATGAC
TTACAAGGCAGCTGTAGATCTTAGCCACTTTTTAAAAGAAAAGGGGGGACTGGAAGGGCTAATTCACTCC
CAACGAAGACAAGATCTGCTTTTTGCTTGTACTGGGTCTCTCTGGTTAGACCAGATCTGAGCCTGGGAGC
TCTCTGGCTAACTAGGGAACCCACTGCTTAAGCCTCAATAAAGCTTGCCTTGAGTGCTTCAAGTAGTGTG
TGCCCGTCTGTTGTGTGACTCTGGTAACTAGAGATCCCTCAGACCCTTTTAGTCAGTGTGGAAAATCTCT
AGCAGTACGTATAGTAGTTCATGTCATCTTATTATTCAGTATTTATAACTTGCAAAGAAATGAATATCAG
AGAGTGAGAGGAACTTGTTTATTGCAGCTTATAATGGTTACAAATAAAGCAATAGCATCACAAATTTCAC
AAATAAAGCATTTTTTTCACTGCATTCTAGTTGTGGTTTGTCCAAACTCATCAATGTATCTTATCATGTC
TGGCTCTAGCTATCCCGCCCCTAACTCCGCCCATCCCGCCCCTAACTCCGCCCAGTTCCGCCCATTCTCC
GCCCCATGGCTGACTAATTTTTTTTATTTATGCAGAGGCCGAGGCCGCCTCGGCCTCTGAGCTATTCCAG
AAGTAGTGAGGAGGCTTTTTTGGAGGCCTAGGGACGTACCCAATTCGCCCTATAGTGAGTCGTATTACGC
GCGCTCACTGGCCGTCGTTTTACAACGTCGTGACTGGGAAAACCCTGGCGTTACCCAACTTAATCGCCTT
GCAGCACATCCCCCTTTCGCCAGCTGGCGTAATAGCGAAGAGGCCCGCACCGATCGCCCTTCCCAACAGT
TGCGCAGCCTGAATGGCGAATGGG
[124 nt withheld, positions 4435-4558]
C
[91 nt withheld, positions 4560-4650]
A
[49 nt withheld, positions 4652-4700]
CCTTTGACGTTGGAGTCCACGTTCTTT
[37 nt withheld, positions 4728-4764]
ACCCTATCTCGGTCTATTCTTTTGATTTATAAGGGATTTTGCCGATTTCGGCCTATTGGTTAAAAAATGA
GCTGATTTAACAAAAATTTAACGCGAATTTTAACAAAATATTAACGCTTACAATTTAGGTGGCACTTTTC
GGGGAAATGTGCGCGGAACCCCTATTTGTTTATTTTTCTAAATACATTCAAATATGTATCCGCTCATGAG
ACAATAACCCTGATAAATGCTTCAATAATATTGAAAAAGGAAGAGTATGAGTATTCAACATTTCCGTGTC
GCCCTTATTCCCTTTTTTGCGGCATTTTGCCTTCCTGTTTTTGCTCACCCAGAAACGCTGGTGAAAGTAA
AAGATGCTGAAGATCAGTTGGGTGCACGAGTGGGTTACATCGAACTGGATCTCAACAGCGGTAAGATCCT
TGAGAGTTTTCGCCCCGAAGAACGTTTTCCAATGATGAGCACTTTTAAAGTTCTGCTATGTGGCGCGGTA
TTATCCCGTATTGACGCCGGGCAAGAGCAACTCGGTCGCCGCATACACTATTCTCAGAATGACTTGGTTG
AGTACTCACCAGTCACAGAAAAGCATCTTACGGATGGCATGACAGTAAGAGAATTATGCAGTGCTGCCAT
AACCATGAGTGATAACACTGCGGCCAACTTACTTCTGACAACGATCGGAGGACCGAAGGAGCTAACCGCT
TTTTTGCACAACATGGGGGATCATGTAACTCGCCTTGATCGTTGGGAACCGGAGCTGAATGAAGCCATAC
CAAACGACGAGCGTGACACCACGATGCCTGTAGCAATGGCAACAACGTTGCGCAAACTATTAACTGGCGA
ACTACTTACTCTAGCTTCCCGGCAACAATTAATAGACTGGATGGAGGCGGATAAAGTTGCAGGACCACTT
CTGCGCTCGGCCCTTCCGGCTGGCTGGTTTATTGCTGATAAATCTGGAGCCGGTGAGCGTGGGTCTCGCG
GTATCATTGCAGCACTGGGGCCAGATGGTAAGCCCTCCCGTATCGTAGTTATCTACACGACGGGGAGTCA
GGCAACTATGGATGAACGAAATAGACAGATCGCTGAGATAGGTGCCTCACTGATTAAGCATTGGTAACTG
TCAGACCAAGTTTACTCATATATACTTTAGATTGATTTAAAACTTCATTTTTAATTTAAAAGGATCTAGG
TGAAGATCCTTTTTGATAATCTCATGACCAAAATCCCTTAACGTGAGTTTTCGTTCCACTGAGCGTCAGA
CCCCGTAGAAAAGATCAAAGGATCTTCTTGAGATCCTTTTTTTCTGCGCGTAATCTGCTGCTTGCAAACA
AAAAAACCACCGCTACCAGCGGTGGTTTGTTTGCCGGATCAAGAGCTACCAACTCTTTTTCCGAAGGTAA
CTGGCTTCAGCAGAGCGCAGATACCAAATACTGTTCTTCTAGTGTAGCCGTAGTTAGGCCACCACTTCAA
GAACTCTGTAGCACCGCCTACATACCTCGCTCTGCTAATCCTGTTACCAGTGGCTGCTGCCAGTGGCGAT
AAGTCGTGTCTTACCGGGTTGGACTCAAGACGATAGTTACCGGATAAGGCGCAGCGGTCGGGCTGAACGG
GGGGTTCGTGCACACAGCCCAGCTTGGAGCGAACGACCTACACCGAACTGAGATACCTACAGCGTGAGCT
ATGAGAAAGCGCCACGCTTCCCGAAGGGAGAAAGGCGGACAGGTATCCGGTAAGCGGCAGGGTCGGAACA
GGAGAGCGCACGAGGGAGCTTCCAGGGGGAAACGCCTGGTATCTTTATAGTCCTGTCGGGTTTCGCCACC
TCTGACTTGAGCGTCGATTTTTGTGATGCTCGTCAGGGGGGCGGAGCCTATGGAAAAACGCCAGCAACGC
GGCCTTTTTACGGTTCCTGGCCTTTTGCTGGCCTTTTGCTCACATGTTCTTTCCTGCGTTATCCCCTGAT
TCTGTGGATAACCGTATTACCGCCTTTGAGTGAGCTGATACCGCTCGCCGCAGCCGAACGACCGAGCGCA
GCGAGTCAGTGAGCGAGGAAGCGGAAGAGCGCCCAATACGCAAACCGCCTCTCCCCGCGCGTTGGCCGAT
TCATTAATGCAGCTGGCACGACAGGTTTCCCGACTGGAAAGCGGGCAGTGAGCGCAACGCAATTAATGTG
AGTTAGCTCACTCATTAGGCACCCCAGGCTTTACACTTTATGCTTCCGGCTCGTATGTTGTGTGGAATTG
TGAGCGGATAACAATTTCACACAGGAAACAGCTATGACCATGATTACGCCAAGCGCGCAATTAACCCTCA
CTAAAGGGAACAAAAGCTGGAGCTGCAAGCTTAATGTAGTCTTATGCAATACTCTTGTAGTCTTGCAACA
TGGTAACGATGAGTTAGCAACATGCCTTACAAGGAGAGAAAAAGCACCGTGCATGCCGATTGGTGGAAGT
AAGGTGGTACGATCGTGCCTTATTAGGAAGGCAACAGACGGGTCTGACATGGATTGGACGAACCACTGAA
TTGCCGCATTGCAGAGATATTGTATTTAAGTGCCTAGCTCGATACATAAACGGGTCTCTCTGGTTAGACC
AGATCTGAGCCTGGGAGCTCTCTGGCTAACTAGGGAACCCACTGCTTAAGCCTCAATAAAGCTTGCCTTG
AGTGCTTCAAGTAGTGTGTGCCCGTCTGTTGTGTGACTCTGGTAACTAGAGATCCCTCAGACCCTTTTAG
TCAGTGTGGAAAATCTCTAGCAGTGGCGCCCGAACAGGGACTTGAAAGCGAAAGGGAAACCAGAGGAGCT
CTCTCGACGCAGGACTCGGCTTGCTGAAGCGCGCACGGCAAGAGGCGAGGGGCGGCGACTGGTGAGTACG
CCAAAAATTTTGACTAGCGGAGGCTAGAAGGAGAGAGATGGGTGCGAGAGCGTCAGTATTAAGCGGGGGA
GAATTAGATCGCGATGGGAAAAAATTCGGTTAAGGCCAGGGGGAAAGAAAAAATATAAATTAAAACATAT
AGTATGGGCAAGCAGGGAGCTAGAACGATTCGCAGTTAATCCTGGCCTGTTAGAAACATCAGAAGGCTGT
AGACAAATACTGGGACAGCTACAACCATCCCTTCAGACAGGATCAGAAGAACTTAGATCATTATATAATA
CAGTAGCAACCCTCTATTGTGTGCATCAAAGGATAGAGATAAAAGACACCAAGGAAGCTTTAGACAAGAT
AGAGGAAGAGCAAAACAAAAGTAAGACCACCGCACAGCAAGCGGCCGCTGATCTTCAGACCTGGAGGAGG
AGATATGAGGGACAATTGGAGAAGTGAATTATATAAATATAAAGTAGTAAAAATTGAACCATTAGGAGTA
GCACCCACCAAGGCAAAGAGAAGAGTGGTGCAGAGAGAAAAAAGAGCAGTGGGAATAGGAGCTTTGTTCC
TTGGGTTCTTGGGAGCAGCAGGAAGCACTATGGGCGCAGCGTCAATGACGCTGACGGTACAGGCCAGACA
ATTATTGTCTGGTATAGTGCAGCAGCAGAACAATTTGCTGAGGGCTATTGAGGCGCAACAGCATCTGTTG
CAACTCACAGTCTGGGGCATCAAGCAGCTCCAGGCAAGAATCCTGGCTGTGGAAAGATACCTAAAGGATC
AACAGCTCCTGGGGATTTGGGGTTGCTCTGGAAAACTCATTTGCACCACTGCTGTGCCTTGGAATGCTAG
TTGGAGTAATAAATCTCTGGAACAGATTTGGAATCACACGACCTGGATGGAGTGGGACAGAGAAATTAAC
AATTACACAAGCTTAATACACTCCTTAATTGAAGAATCGCAAAACCAGCAAGAAAAGAATGAACAAGAAT
TATTGGAATTAGATAAATGGGCAAGTTTGTGGAATTGGTTTAACATAACAAATTGGCTGTGGTATATAAA
ATTATTCATAATGATAGTAGGAGGCTTGGTAGGTTTAAGAATAGTTTTTGCTGTACTTTCTATAGTGAAT
AGAGTTAGGCAGGGATATTCACCATTATCGTTTCAGACCCACCTCCCAACCCCGAGGGGACCCATGCATT
GCATCTCAATTAGTCAGCAACCAGGTGTGGAAAGTCCCCAGGCTCCCCAGCAGGCAGAAGTATGCAAAGC
ATGCGTCTCAATTAGTCAGCAACCATAGTCCCGCCCCTAACTCCGCCCATCCCGCCCCTAACTCCGCCCA
GTTCCGCCCATTCTCCGCCCCATGGCTGACTAATTTTTTTTATTTATGCAGAGGCCGAGGCCGCCTCGGC
CTCTGAGCTATTCCAGAAGTAGTGAGGAGGCTTTTTTGGAGGCCTAGGCTTTTGCAAAAAGCTTTCTAGA
GGTACCACCGGAGCTTACCATGACCGAGTACAAGCCCACGGTGCGCCTCGCCACCCGCGACGACGTCCCC
AGGGCCGTACGCACCCTCGCCGCCGCGTTCGCCGACTACCCCGCCACGCGCCACACCGTCGATCCGGACC
GCCACATCGAGCGGGTCACCGAGCTGCAAGAACTCTTCCTCACGCGCGTCGGGCTCGACATCGGCAAGGT
GTGGGTCGCGGACGACGGCGCCGCCGTGGCGGTCTGGACCACGCCGGAGAGCGTCGAAGCGGGGGCGGTG
TTCGCCGAGATCGGCCCGCGCATGGCCGAGTTGAGCGGTTCCCGGCTGGCCGCGCAGCAACAGATGGAAG
GCCTCCTGGCGCCGCACCGGCCCAAGGAGCCCGCGTGGTTCCTGGCCACCGTCGGCGTCTCGCCCGACCA
CCAGGGCAAGGGTCTGGGCAGCGCCGTCGTGCTCCCCGGAGTGGAGGCGGCCGAGCGCGCCGGGGTGCCC
GCCTTCCTGGAGACCTCCGCGCCCCGCAACCTCCCCTTCTACGAGCGGCTCGGCTTCACCGTCACCGCCG
ACGTCGAGGTGCCCGAAGGACCGCGCACCTGGTGCATGACCCGCAAGCCCGGTGCCAGTTAACGAATTCT
AGATCTTGAGACAAATGGCAGTATTCATCCACAATTTTAAAAGAAAAGGGGGGATTGGGGGGTACAGTGC
AGGGGAAAGAATAGTAGACATAATAGCAACAGACATACAAACTAAAGAATTACAAAAACAAATTACAAAA
ATTCAAAATTTTCGGGTTTATTACAGGGACAGCAGAGATCCACTTTGGCGCCGGCTCGAGGCCTGC
